Addgene plasmid #185507: pCS2-foxd4l1.1-A6-myc
Purpose: Expression of Xenopus laevis foxd4
Depositing lab: Sally Moody. Depositing organization: George Washington University. Publication: Specific domains of FoxD4/5 activate and repress neural transcription factor genes to control the progression of immature neural ectoderm to differentiating neural plate. Neilson KM, Klein SL, Mhaske P, Mood K, Daar IO, Moody SA. Dev Biol. 2012 May 15;365(2):363-75. doi: 10.1016/j.ydbio.2012.03.004. Epub 2012 Mar 10. PubMed 22425621.
Backbone
  Vector backbone: pCS2+
  Vector type: In vitro transcription
Growth in bacteria
  Bacterial resistance: Ampicillin, 100 μg/mL
  Growth temperature: 37°C
  Growth strain: DH5alpha
  Copy number: High Copy
Gene/Insert
  Gene/Insert name: foxd4l1.1 (alt name: foxd5)
  Species: X. laevis (frog)
  Insert size (bp): 1160
  Mutation: FSIENIM to AAAAAAM
  Tag / fusion protein: myc (N terminal on insert)
  Cloning method: Restriction Enzyme; 5′ cloning site unknown (unknown if destroyed)
Terms and licenses: Academic/Nonprofit Terms; Industry Terms: Not Available to Industry
How to cite: pCS2-foxd4l1.1-A6-myc was a gift from Sally Moody (Addgene plasmid # 185507 ; http://n2t.net/addgene:185507 ; RRID:Addgene_185507)
