[The description below was written by a language model from this plasmid's Addgene catalogue record and pLannotate feature annotations shown in this document.]
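Description:
pCS2-foxd4l1.1-A6-myc is a 5.4 kb plasmid built on the pCS2+ backbone and catalogued as an in vitro transcription vector for expressing a mutant form of the Xenopus laevis forkhead transcription factor foxd4l1.1 (also called foxd5). It is maintained in E. coli through a high-copy ColE1/pUC-type origin and selected with ampicillin via the β-lactamase gene. An f1 origin and residual lac promoter/operator, lacI and lacZα fragments are also present as backbone remnants.

The payload is an open reading frame in which six tandem Myc epitope tags are fused to the N-terminus of the foxd5-a coding sequence, allowing the protein to be detected with anti-Myc antibodies. The insert carries the "A6" mutation, in which the motif FSIENIM is changed to AAAAAAM, replacing six consecutive residues with alanines. The record does not name the domain affected, although the associated study concerns mapping the regions of FoxD4/5 that activate or repress neural transcription factor genes. Upstream of the tagged coding sequence lie the simian CMV IE94 enhancer/promoter, which can drive expression in vertebrate cells or embryos from injected DNA, and an SP6 promoter positioned for synthesis of sense mRNA in vitro. An SV40 polyadenylation signal follows the insert, so that it is included in the transcripts. A T7 promoter fragment and a T3 promoter sit downstream in the antisense orientation.

Constructs of this design are typically used to make synthetic mRNA for expression in Xenopus embryos, here for comparing the mutant with wild-type protein. The cloning sites used are not recorded.
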