Features (pLannotate 1.2.2; 21 found; start..end, strand, type, name):
     35..53      +  promoter       SP6 promoter: promoter for bacteriophage SP6 RNA polymerase
    103..132     +  CDS            Myc: Myc (human c-Myc proto-oncogene) epitope tag
    142..171     +  CDS            Myc: Myc (human c-Myc proto-oncogene) epitope tag
    181..210     +  CDS            Myc: Myc (human c-Myc proto-oncogene) epitope tag
    220..249     +  CDS            Myc: Myc (human c-Myc proto-oncogene) epitope tag
    259..288     +  CDS            Myc: Myc (human c-Myc proto-oncogene) epitope tag
    322..351     +  CDS            Myc: Myc (human c-Myc proto-oncogene) epitope tag
    364..1419    +  CDS            foxd5-a: FXD5A_XENLA - Also known as foxd5a From Xenopus laevis (African clawed frog).
   1430..1447    -  promoter       T7 promoter (fragment): promoter for bacteriophage T7 RNA polymerase
   1452..1586    -  polyA_signal   SV40 poly(A) signal: SV40 polyadenylation signal
   1699..1717    -  promoter       T3 promoter: promoter for bacteriophage T3 RNA polymerase
   1762..1778    -  protein_bind   lac operator: The lac repressor binds to the lac operator to inhibit transcription in E. coli. This inhibition can be relieved by adding lactose or isopropyl-β-D-thiogalactopyranoside (IPTG). lac repressor encoded by lacI
   1786..1816    -  promoter       lac promoter: promoter for the E. coli lac operon
   1831..1852    -  protein_bind   CAP binding site: CAP binding activates transcription in the presence of cAMP. E. coli catabolite activator protein
   1865..1957    -  CDS            lacI (fragment): lac repressor; lacI; The lac repressor binds to the lac operator to inhibit transcription in E. coli. This inhibition can be relieved by adding lactose or isopropyl-β-D-thiogalactopyranoside (IPTG).
   2140..2728    -  rep_origin     ori: high-copy-number ColE1/pMB1/pBR322/pUC origin of replication
   2899..3759    -  CDS            AmpR: β-lactamase; bla; confers resistance to ampicillin, carbenicillin, and related antibiotics
   3760..3864    -  promoter       AmpR promoter: bla
   3917..4345    -  rep_origin     f1 ori (sequence partly withheld): f1 bacteriophage origin of replication; arrow indicates direction of (+) strand synthesis
   4350..4416    -  CDS            lacZα (fragment): LacZα fragment of β-galactosidase; lacZ fragment
   4423..5400    +  promoter       CMV IE94 promoter: enhancer/promoter region of simian cytomegalovirus major immediate early transcription unit IE94
>Addgene plasmid #185507 | pCS2-foxd4l1.1-A6-myc | addgene full sequence | sequence record 366344 | Addgene NGS Result
CGCCATTCTGCCTGGGGACGTCGGAGCAAGCTTGATTTAGGTGACACTATAGAATACAAGCTACTTGTTC
TTTTTGCAGGATCCCATCGATTTAAAGCTATGGAGCAAAAGCTCATTTCTGAAGAGGACTTGAATGAAAT
GGAGCAAAAGCTCATTTCTGAAGAGGACTTGAATGAAATGGAGCAAAAGCTCATTTCTGAAGAGGACTTG
AATGAAATGGAGCAAAAGCTCATTTCTGAAGAGGACTTGAATGAAATGGAGCAAAAGCTCATTTCTGAAG
AGGACTTGAATGAAATGGAGAGCTTGGGCGACCTCACCATGGAGCAAAAGCTCATTTCTGAAGAGGACTT
GAATTCAAGGCCTATGAGCTTTAGCCAGGAGTCTGGTGCCCATCATCACCCCCAGGATTATGCAGGACTT
TCTGATGAGGAGGATGAAATTGATATTCTTGGAGAAGATGATCCCTGCAGCCTAAAGTCACACTTTTACC
TACAGCCCACACATTCAGTGATGGGGGACAGTGAGATGCTGAGTCCTTCCAAGCTCAGCTGCACTGAAAG
TGAGAGTGATTCCTCTGGAGAGAGTGAAGGAGGTACTTCTAAAGACTCCTCAACCACCCCAACTGGTAGC
AAAGCCAAAAGGACTCTGGTAAAGCCTCCTTACTCTTACATTGCTCTAATCACCATGGCTATCCTGCAGA
GTCCCCACAAGAAACTGACTCTCAGTGGCATCTGTGATTTTATCAGCAGCAAGTTCCCTTACTACAAGGA
CAAGTTCCCTGCTTGGCAGAATTCCATCAGGCACAACCTGTCCCTTAATGACTGCTTTATTAAAATACCA
CGGGAACCAGGAAATCCGGGAAAAGGCAATTATTGGACACTGGACCCTGCTTCTGAGGACATGTTTGATA
ACGGAAGCTTCCTTAGAAGGAGGAAAAGGTTTAAGAGGCACCAACAGGAGTTCTTTAAGGATGGACTCAT
GATGTACAACTCTCTGCCTTACTACAGACCCTACAGTGCTATCCAACCTCAGCCAGTGCTCCAGCAGACT
TCACTGACATGCATGGCAATACCAGAGACCTTGCCCATGTCAACTCACCTTGCACCCTACCCAGACATAA
AGAGGAAGGTTTCTTACCCTGCCCAGGGGGTACACAGGGGTTTTAAAGCCCAGGATGCTGATAACCATCC
CAATAATTCACAGAGCAAATGTTCAGCCGCTGCTGCGGCCGCCATGAGGAAACCCAAGGAGCCAGAGCCA
AATATTCAAAGCTTCAACTCACACTGGAACTATAATCATGTATTCCAGAGGCCAAGTTCCTGCCTTCTCC
CAGCTGTGCTTAACTTATCCACTGGCCCTCTGCTAGCCAATACTCAGGGTGCCAGGCAATACAACCTCAT
ACAATTCCCTGGGTGTTACTGATCTAGAACTATAGTGAGTCGTATTACGTAGATCCAGACATGATAAGAT
ACATTGATGAGTTTGGACAAACCACAACTAGAATGCAGTGAAAAAAATGCTTTATTTGTGAAATTTGTGA
TGCTATTGCTTTATTTGTAACCATTATAAGCTGCAATAAACAAGTTAACAACAACAATTGCATTCATTTT
ATGTTTCAGGTTCAGGGGGAGGTGTGGGAGGTTTTTTAATTCGCGGCCGCGGCGCCAATGCATTGGGCCC
GGTACCCAGCTTTTGTTCCCTTTAGTGAGGGTTAATTGCGCGCTTGGCGTAATCATGGTCATAGCTGTTT
CCTGTGTGAAATTGTTATCCGCTCACAATTCCACACAACATACGAGCCGGGAGCATAAAGTGTAAAGCCT
GGGGTGCCTAATGAGTGAGCTAACTCACATTAATTGCGTTGCGCTCACTGCCCGCTTTCCAGTCGGGAAA
CCTGTCGTGCCAGCTGCATTAATGAATCGGCCAACGCGCGGGGAGAGGCGGTTTGCGTATTGGGCGCTCT
TCCGCTTCCTCGCTCACTGACTCGCTGCGCTCGGTCGTTCGGCTGCGGCGAGCGGTATCAGCTCACTCAA
AGGCGGTAATACGGTTATCCACAGAATCAGGGGATAACGCAGGAAAGAACATGTGAGCAAAAGGCCAGCA
AAAGGCCAGGAACCGTAAAAAGGCCGCGTTGCTGGCGTTTTTCCATAGGCTCCGCCCCCCTGACGAGCAT
CACAAAAATCGACGCTCAAGTCAGAGGTGGCGAAACCCGACAGGACTATAAAGATACCAGGCGTTTCCCC
CTGGAAGCTCCCTCGTGCGCTCTCCTGTTCCGACCCTGCCGCTTACCGGATACCTGTCCGCCTTTCTCCC
TTCGGGAAGCGTGGCGCTTTCTCATAGCTCACGCTGTAGGTATCTCAGTTCGGTGTAGGTCGTTCGCTCC
AAGCTGGGCTGTGTGCACGAACCCCCCGTTCAGCCCGACCGCTGCGCCTTATCCGGTAACTATCGTCTTG
AGTCCAACCCGGTAAGACACGACTTATCGCCACTGGCAGCAGCCACTGGTAACAGGATTAGCAGAGCGAG
GTATGTAGGCGGTGCTACAGAGTTCTTGAAGTGGTGGCCTAACTACGGCTACACTAGAAGAACAGTATTT
GGTATCTGCGCTCTGCTGAAGCCAGTTACCTTCGGAAAAAGAGTTGGTAGCTCTTGATCCGGCAAACAAA
CCACCGCTGGTAGCGGTGGTTTTTTTGTTTGCAAGCAGCAGATTACGCGCAGAAAAAAAGGATCTCAAGA
AGATCCTTTGATCTTTTCTACGGGGTCTGACGCTCAGTGGAACGAAAACTCACGTTAAGGGATTTTGGTC
ATGAGATTATCAAAAAGGATCTTCACCTAGATCCTTTTAAATTAAAAATGAAGTTTTAAATCAATCTAAA
GTATATATGAGTAAACTTGGTCTGACAGTTACCAATGCTTAATCAGTGAGGCACCTATCTCAGCGATCTG
TCTATTTCGTTCATCCATAGTTGCCTGACTCCCCGTCGTGTAGATAACTACGATACGGGAGGGCTTACCA
TCTGGCCCCAGTGCTGCAATGATACCGCGAGACCCACGCTCACCGGCTCCAGATTTATCAGCAATAAACC
AGCCAGCCGGAAGGGCCGAGCGCAGAAGTGGTCCTGCAACTTTATCCGCCTCCATCCAGTCTATTAATTG
TTGCCGGGAAGCTAGAGTAAGTAGTTCGCCAGTTAATAGTTTGCGCAACGTTGTTGCCATTGCTACAGGC
ATCGTGGTGTCACGCTCGTCGTTTGGTATGGCTTCATTCAGCTCCGGTTCCCAACGATCAAGGCGAGTTA
CATGATCCCCCATGTTGTGCAAAAAAGCGGTTAGCTCCTTCGGTCCTCCGATCGTTGTCAGAAGTAAGTT
GGCCGCAGTGTTATCACTCATGGTTATGGCAGCACTGCATAATTCTCTTACTGTCATGCCATCCGTAAGA
TGCTTTTCTGTGACTGGTGAGTACTCAACCAAGTCATTCTGAGAATAGTGTATGCGGCGACCGAGTTGCT
CTTGCCCGGCGTCAATACGGGATAATACCGCGCCACATAGCAGAACTTTAAAAGTGCTCATCATTGGAAA
ACGTTCTTCGGGGCGAAAACTCTCAAGGATCTTACCGCTGTTGAGATCCAGTTCGATGTAACCCACTCGT
GCACCCAACTGATCTTCAGCATCTTTTACTTTCACCAGCGTTTCTGGGTGAGCAAAAACAGGAAGGCAAA
ATGCCGCAAAAAAGGGAATAAGGGCGACACGGAAATGTTGAATACTCATACTCTTCCTTTTTCAATATTA
TTGAAGCATTTATCAGGGTTATTGTCTCATGAGCGGATACATATTTGAATGTATTTAGAAAAATAAACAA
ATAGGGGTTCCGCGCACATTTCCCCGAAAAGTGCCACCTAAATTGTAAGCGTTAATATTTTGTTAAAATT
CGCGTTAAATTTTTGTTAAATCAGCTCATTTTTTAACCAATAGGCCGAAATCGGCAAAATCCCTTATAAA
TCAAAAGAATAGACCGAGATAGGGT
[37 nt withheld, positions 4016-4052]
AAAGAACGTGGACTCCAACGTCAAAGG
[49 nt withheld, positions 4080-4128]
T
[91 nt withheld, positions 4130-4220]
G
[124 nt withheld, positions 4222-4345]
CCCATTCGCCATTCAGGCTGCGCAACTGTTGGGAAGGGCGATCGGTGCGGGCCTCTTCGCTATTACGCCA
GTCGACCGCCAATTCAATATGGCGTATATGGACTCATGCCAATTCAATATGGTGGATCTGGACCTGTGCC
AATTCAATATGGCGTATATGGACTCGTGCCAATTCAATATGGTGGATCTGGACCCCAGCCAATTCAATAT
GGCGGACTTGGCACCATGCCAATTCAATATGGCGGACCTGGCACTGTGCCAACTGGGGAGGGGTCTACTT
GGCACGGTGCCAAGTTTGAGGAGGGGTCTTGGCCCTGTGCCAAGTCCGCCATATTGAATTGGCATGGTGC
CAATAATGGCGGCCATATTGGCTATATGCCAGGATCAATATATAGGCAATATCCAATATGGCCCTATGCC
AATATGGCTATTGGCCAGGTTCAATACTATGTATTGGCCCTATGCCATATAGTATTCCATATATGGGTTT
TCCTATTGACGTAGATAGCCCCTCCCAATGGGCGGTCCCATATACCATATATGGGGCTTCCTAATACCGC
CCATAGCCACTCCCCCATTGACGTCAATGGTCTCTATATATGGTCTTTCCTATTGACGTCATATGGGCGG
TCCTATTGACGTATATGGCGCCTCCCCCATTGACGTCAATTACGGTAAATGGCCCGCCTGGCTCAATGCC
CATTGACGTCAATAGGACCACCCACCATTGACGTCAATGGGATGGCTCATTGCCCATTCATATCCGTTCT
CACGCCCCCTATTGACGTCAATGACGGTAAATGGCCCACTTGGCAGTACATCAATATCTATTAATAGTAA
CTTGGCAAGTACATTACTATTGGAAGTACGCCAGGGTACATTGGCAGTACTCCCATTGACGTCAATGGCG
GTAAATGGCCCGCGATGGCTGCCAAGTACATCCCCATTGACGTCAATGGGGAGGGGCAATGACGCAAATG
GGCGTTCCATTGACGTAAATGGGCGGTAGGCGTGCCTAATGGGAGGTCTATATAAGCAATGCTCGTTTAG
GGAAC
