>Addgene plasmid #185507 | pCS2-foxd4l1.1-A6-myc | depositor partial sequence | sequence record 366342 | pCS2-foxd4l1.1-A6-myc-F-SP6
NNNNNNNTNNNNNTNNNNNNTCCCATCGATTTAAAGCTATGGAGCAAAAGCTCATTTCTGAAGAGGACTT
GAATGAAATGGAGCAAAAGCTCATTTCTGAAGAGGACTTGAATGAAATGGAGCAAAAGCTCATTTCTGAA
GAGGACTTGAATGAAATGGAGCAAAAGCTCATTTCTGAAGAGGACTTGAATGAAATGGAGCAAAAGCTCA
TTTCTGAAGAGGACTTGAATGAAATGGAGAGCTTGGGCGACCTCACCATGGAGCAAAAGCTCATTTCTGA
AGAGGACTTGAATTCAAGGCCTATGAGCTTTAGCCAGGAGTCTGGTGCCCATCATCACCCCCAGGATTAT
GCAGGACTTTCTGATGAGGAGGATGAAATTGATATTCTTGGAGAAGATGATCCCTGCAGCCTAAAGTCAC
ACTTTTACCTACAGCCCACACATTCAGTGATGGGGGACAGTGAGATGCTGAGTCCTTCCAAGCTCAGCTG
CACTGAAAGTGAGAGTGATTCCTCTGGAGAGAGTGAAGGAGGTACTTCTAAAGACTCCTCAACCACCCCA
ACTGGTAGCAAAGCCAAAAGGACTCTGGTAAAGCCTCCTTACTCTTACATTGCTCTAATCACCATGGCTA
TCCTGCAGAGTCCCCACAAGAAACTGACTCTCAGTGGCATCTGTGATTTTATCAGCAGCAAGTTCCCTTA
CTACAAGGACAAGTTCCCTGCTTGGCAGAATTCCATCANGCACAACCTGTCCCTTAATGACTGCTTTATT
AAAATACCACGGGAACCAGGAAATCCGGGAAAAGGCAATTATTGGACACTGGACCCTGCTTCTGAGNACA
TGTTTGATAACGGAAGCTTCCTTANAANGAGGAAAAGGNTTAAGAGGCACCAACAGGAGTTCTTTNANNA
TGGACTCATGATGTACAACTCTCTGCCTTAN
