>Addgene plasmid #185507 | pCS2-foxd4l1.1-A6-myc | depositor partial sequence | sequence record 366343 | pCS2-foxd4l1.1-A6-myc-M13R
NNNNNNNNNNCATTACCCTCACTAAAGGGAACAAAAGCTGGGTACCGGGCCCAATGCATTGGCGCCGCGG
CCGCGAATTAAAAAACCTCCCACACCTCCCCCTGAACCTGAAACATAAAATGAATGCAATTGTTGTTGTT
AACTTGTTTATTGCAGCTTATAATGGTTACAAATAAAGCAATAGCATCACAAATTTCACAAATAAAGCAT
TTTTTTCACTGCATTCTAGTTGTGGTTTGTCCAAACTCATCAATGTATCTTATCATGTCTGGATCTACGT
AATACGACTCACTATAGTTCTAGATCAGTAACACCCAGGGAATTGTATGAGGTTGTATTGCCTGGCACCC
TGAGTATTGGCTAGCAGAGGGCCAGTGGATAAGTTAAGCACAGCTGGGAGAAGGCAGGAACTTGGCCTCT
GGAATACATGATTATAGTTCCAGTGTGAGTTGAAGCTTTGAATATTTGGCTCTGGCTCCTTGGGTTTCCT
CATGGCGGCCGCAGCAGCGGCTGAACATTTGCTCTGTGAATTATTGGGATGGTTATCAGCATCCTGGGCT
TTAAAACCCCTGTGTACCCCCTGGGCAGGGTAAGAAACCTTCCTCTTTATGTCTGGGTAGGGTGCAAGGT
GAGTTGACATGGGCAAGGTCTCTGGTATTGCCATGCATGTCAGTGAAGTCTGCTGGAGCACTGGCTGAGG
TTGGATAGCACTGTAGGGTCTGTAGTAAGGCAGAGAGTTGTACATCATGAGTCCATCCTTAAAGAACTCC
TGTTGGTGCCTCTTAAACCTTTTCCTCCTTCTAAGGAAGCTTCCGTTATCAAACATGTCCTCAGAAGCAG
GGTCCAGTGTCCAATAATTGCCTTTTCCCGGATTTCCTGGTTCCCGTGGTATTTTAATAAAGCAGTCATT
AAGGGACAGGTTGTGCCTGATGGAATTCTGCCAAGCNGGNNCT
